Addgene plasmid #60988: pMTB-Multibow-mY
Purpose: Part of Multibow set of constructs--each FP gene is initially not expressed and then adopts a permanent ON or OFF status upon Cre-mediated recombination. Encodes membrane bound citrine
Depositing lab: Sean Megason. Depositing organization: Harvard Medical School. Publication: Multibow: digital spectral barcodes for cell tracing. Xiong F, Obholzer ND, Noche RR, Megason SG. PLoS One. 2015 May 26;10(5):e0127822. doi: 10.1371/journal.pone.0127822. eCollection 2015. PONE-D-14-56414 PubMed 26010570.
Backbone
  Vector backbone: pMTB
  Vector type: Zebrafish
Growth in bacteria
  Bacterial resistance: Ampicillin, 100 μg/mL
  Growth temperature: 37°C
  Growth strain: Stbl3
  Copy number: Low Copy
Gene/Insert
  Gene/Insert name: citrine
  Species: Synthetic
  Promoter: Bactin2
  Tag / fusion protein: membrane tag (N terminal on insert)
  Cloning method: Gibson Cloning
  Sequencing primers: 5′ SP6; 3′ CAGCAGGACCATTTATCATGCTGCTGC
Terms and licenses: Academic/Nonprofit Terms; Industry Terms: Not Available to Industry
Depositor comments: Multibow constructs contain repetitive loxP sites that make these constructs prone to recombination. The constructs display a few issues with bacterial stability and sequencing that need to be considered when amplifying, storing and using them. First, in our hands Multibow constructs have displayed instability in E.coli cultures and had low yield in Maxi/Midi-preps. Mini-prep is recommended to harvest Multibow constructs. For transformation, we have had success with 5-alpha F'Iq cells (NEB). Second, the sequencing of Multibow constructs may run into problems of low quality/inaccurate reads. A problematic trace file does not necessarily mean the construct is wrong or the sample has mixed sequences. Third, before using the constructs harvested from mini-prep for injections, we recommend a further purification step using DNA purification kits such as MinElute PCR purification kit (Qiagen). All Multibow constructs share a backbone of pMTB vector (AMP resistance) containing the tol2 sites for transgenic insertion and the loxP recombination sites. To validate the variable region, we recommend sequencing with this specific primer: 5'-CAGCAGGACCATTTATCATGCTGCTGC-3', which recognizes the end of the variable region. The Sp6 primer may not provide enough reading length to reach the variable region.
How to cite: pMTB-Multibow-mY was a gift from Sean Megason (Addgene plasmid # 60988 ; http://n2t.net/addgene:60988 ; RRID:Addgene_60988)
