[The description below was written by a language model from this plasmid's Addgene catalogue record.]
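Description:
pMTB-Multibow-mY is a zebrafish transgenesis plasmid built on the pMTB backbone, which supplies Tol2 transposon sites for genomic insertion and confers ampicillin resistance for selection in E. coli. It is recorded as a low-copy plasmid; the record does not state the bacterial origin of replication, and no feature table is available to confirm the arrangement of individual elements.

The payload is a synthetic citrine (yellow fluorescent protein) coding sequence carrying an N-terminal membrane-targeting tag, placed under the Bactin2 (beta-actin 2) promoter, which is commonly used for broad expression in zebrafish. The cassette is embedded among repeated loxP recombination sites so that the fluorescent protein is initially silent. On exposure to Cre recombinase, the gene settles into a permanent ON or OFF state. The exact geometry of the lox sites is not described in the record.

The construct is one member of the Multibow set, in which several such plasmids encoding different fluorescent proteins are combined so that independent binary outcomes in each cell generate heritable "digital" spectral barcodes for cell tracing and lineage analysis. This member contributes the membrane-localised yellow channel.

The depositor notes that the repetitive loxP sites make the plasmid prone to recombination and unstable in bacterial culture, with low yields from large-scale preparations. Sequencing reads may also be of poor quality without indicating a faulty construct. The variable region is best verified from a primer site at its far end, since the SP6 site may lie too far away to reach it.
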