>Addgene plasmid #60988 | pMTB-Multibow-mY | addgene partial sequence | sequence record 100867 | Multibow-fwd 5'-gccaccacctgttcctgtag-3'
CGTATAGGATACTTTATACGAAGTTATTGATCAATTCACAGCCACCATGCTGTGCTGCATCAGAAGAACT
AAACCGGTTGAGAAGAATGAAGAGGCCGATCAGGAGCTGCAGTCGACGGTACCGCGGGCCCGGGATCCAC
CGGTCGCCACCATGGGAGCGCCAGCTGGAGGTGCAGGTGCAGCAATGGTGTCTAAGGGCGAGGAGCTGTT
TACAGGCGTGGTGCCAATCCTCGTGGAGCTCGATGGCGATGTGAACGGCCATAAGTTCTCTGTGAGCGGC
GAGGGCGAGGGCGATGCGACATACGGCAAGCTGACACTGAAGTTTATCTGCACAACGGGCAAGCTGCCAG
TGCCTTGGCCTACACTGGTGACAACGTTCGGCTACGGCCTCATGTGCTTCGCACGCTACCCGGACCATAT
GAAGCAGCACGACTTCTTCAAAAGCGCAATGCCTGAGGGCTATGTGCAAGAGCGCACAATCTTCTTTAAG
GATGACGGCAATTACAAGACACGCGCAGAGGTGAAATTTGAGGGCGATACACTCGTGAATCGCATCGAGC
TGAAGGGCATCGACTTCAAGGAGGACGGCAATATCCTCGGCCATAAGCTGGAGTACAATTACAACTCTCA
TAACGTGTATATCATGGCAGATAAACAGAAGAATGGCATCAAGGTGAACTTCAAGATCCGCC
