>Addgene plasmid #60988 | pMTB-Multibow-mY | addgene partial sequence | sequence record 102722 | pMTBF2 5'-tttagggagtggtcctggtg-3'
TGTTCCTTTTTACTGAGCCCTACGACTCTGGCTGAGTGCCACACCGCCGGCAGCCGCAAAGCGGCTCAAA
CCATTGCCTTTTATGGTAATAATGAGAGAATGCAGAGGGACTTCCTTTGTCTGGCATATCTGAGGCGCGC
GCTGTCACTAGCGCCCACCAGCGGTCAGACTGTAGAATGCAGAGCAAAACAGGAAGTTGACTCCAGATGG
TCACATGCTTGCTGAAACNCCTCTCCCTGGCAGCAGTGCAATTCTAACAGTTTCCCTTTCTTTTACAGTT
CGCCATCCTAGGCCTATTTAGGTGACACTATAGAAGAGTACAAGCTACTTGTTCTTTTTGCAGGATCCGC
CACCATGACTAGCTCGAGATAACTTCGTATAGTATACCTTATACGAAGTTATCGAGCTCATAACTTCGTA
TAGGATACTTTATACGAAGTTATAACTCGAGATAACTTCGTATAGCATACATTATACGAAGTTATACCGG
CAGATCTCGCCACCATGGTGAGTGTGATTAAACCAGAGATGAAGATGAAGTACTTCATGGACGGCTCCGT
CAATGGGCATGAGTTCACAGTTGAAGGTGAAGGCACAGGCAAACCTTACGAGGGACATCAAGAGATGACA
CTACGCGTCACAATGGCCAAGGGCGGGCCAATGCCTTTCTCGTTTGACTTA
